>Addgene plasmid #25392 | pCMV-Flag-hMcl-1 | addgene full sequence | sequence record 316915 | Addgene NGS Result
CGTTACATAACTTACGGTAAATGGCCCGCCTGGCTGACCGCCCAACGACCCCCGCCCATTGACGTCAATA
ATGACGTATGTTCCCATAGTAACGCCAATAGGGACTTTCCATTGACGTCAATGGGTGGAGTATTTACGGT
AAACTGCCCACTTGGCAGTACATCAAGTGTATCATATGCCAAGTACGCCCCCTATTGACGTCAATGACGG
TAAATGGCCCGCCTGGCATTATGCCCAGTACATGACCTTATGGGACTTTCCTACTTGGCAGTACATCTAC
GTATTAGTCATCGCTATTACCATGGTGATGCGGTTTTGGCAGTACATCAATGGGCGTGGATAGCGGTTTG
ACTCACGGGGATTTCCAAGTCTCCACCCCATTGACGTCAATGGGAGTTTGTTTTGGCACCAAAATCAACG
GGACTTTCCAAAATGTCGTAACAACTCCGCCCCATTGACGCAAATGGGCGGTAGGCGTGTACGGTGGGAG
GTCTATATAAGCAGAGCTGGTTTAGTGAACCGTCAGATCCGCTAGCGATTACGCCAAGCTCGAAATTAAC
CCTCACTAAAGGGAACAAAAGCTGGAGCTCCACCGCGGTGGCGGCCGCCACCATGGATTACAAGGATGAC
GACGATAAGGCCCGGGCGGATCCACTAGTCCAGTGTGGTGGAATTGCCCTTATGTTTGGCCTCAAAAGAA
ACGCGGTAATCGGACTCAACCTCTACTGTGGGGGGGCCGGCTTGGGGGCCGGCAGCGGCGGCGCCACCCG
CCCGGGAGGGCGACTTTTGGCTACGGAGAAGGAGGCCTCGGCCCGGCGAGAGATAGGGGGAGGGGAGGCC
GGCGCGGTGATTGGCGGAAGCGCCGGCGCAAGCCCCCCGTCCACCCTCACGCCAGACTCCCGGAGGGTCG
CGCGGCCGCCGCCCATTGGCGCCGAGGTCCCCGACGTCACCGCGACCCCCGCGAGGCTGCTTTTCTTCGC
GCCCACCCGCCGCGCGGCGCCGCTTGAGGAGATGGAAGCCCCGGCCGCTGACGCCATCATGTCGCCCGAA
GAGGAGCTGGACGGGTACGAGCCGGAGCCTCTCGGGAAGCGGCCGGCTGTCCTGCCGCTGCTGGAGTTGG
TCGGGGAATCTGGTAATAACACCAGTACGGACGGGTCACTACCCTCGACGCCGCCGCCAGCAGAGGAGGA
GGACGAG
[459 nt withheld, positions 1198-1656]
GGCATCAGGAATGTGCTGCTGGCTTTTGCAGGTGTTGCTGGAGTAGGAGCTGGTTTGGCATATCTAATAA
GATAGGGCAATTCTGCAGATATCAAGCTTATCGATACCGTCGACCTCGAGGGGGGGCCCGGTACCTTAAT
TAATTAAGGTACCAGGTAAGTGTACCCAATTCGCCCTATAGTGAGTCGTATTACAATTCACTCGATCGCC
CTTCCCAACAGTTGCGCAGCCTGAATGGCGAATGGAGATCCAATTTTTAAGTGTATAATGTGTTAAACTA
CTGATTCTAATTGTTTGTGTATTTTAGATTCACAGTCCCAAGGCTCATTTCAGGCCCCTCAGTCCTCACA
GTCTGTTCATGATCATAATCAGCCATACCACATTTGTAGAGGTTTTACTTGCTTTAAAAAACCTCCCACA
CCTCCCCCTGAACCTGAAACATAAAATGAATGCAATTGTTGTTGTTAACTTGTTTATTGCAGCTTATAAT
GGTTACAAATAAAGCAATAGCATCACAAATTTCACAAATAAAGCATTTTTTTCACTGCATTCTAGTTGTG
GTTTGTCCAAACTCATCAATGTATCTTAACGCGTAAATTGTAAGCGTTAATATTTTGTTAAAATTCGCGT
TAAATTTTTGTTAAATCAGCTCATTTTTTAACCAATAGGCCGAAATCGGCAAAATCCCTTATAAATCAAA
AGAATAGACCGAGATAGGGT
[37 nt withheld, positions 2377-2413]
AAAGAACGTGGACTCCAACGTCAAAGG
[49 nt withheld, positions 2441-2489]
T
[91 nt withheld, positions 2491-2581]
G
[124 nt withheld, positions 2583-2706]
CAGGTGGCACTTTTCGGGGAAATGTGCGCGGAACCCCTATTTGTTTATTTTTCTAAATACATTCAAATAT
GTATCCGCTCATGAGACAATAACCCTGATAAATGCTTCAATAATATTGAAAAAGGAAGAATCCTGAGGCG
GAAAGAACCAGCTGTGGAATGTGTGTCAGTTAGGGTGTGGAAAGTCCCCAGGCTCCCCAGCAGGCAGAAG
TATGCAAAGCATGCATCTCAATTAGTCAGCAACCAGGTGTGGAAAGTCCCCAGGCTCCCCAGCAGGCAGA
AGTATGCAAAGCATGCATCTCAATTAGTCAGCAACCATAGTCCCGCCCCTAACTCCGCCCATCCCGCCCC
TAACTCCGCCCAGTTCCGCCCATTCTCCGCCCCATGGCTGACTAATTTTTTTTATTTATGCAGAGGCCGA
GGCCGCCTCGGCCTCTGAGCTATTCCAGAAGTAGTGAGGAGGCTTTTTTGGAGGCCTAGGCTTTTGCAAA
GATCGATCAAGAGACAGGATGAGGATCGTTTCGCATGATTGAACAAGATGGATTGCACGCAGGTTCTCCG
GCCGCTTGGGTGGAGAGGCTATTCGGCTATGACTGGGCACAACAGACAATCGGCTGCTCTGATGCCGCCG
TGTTCCGGCTGTCAGCGCAGGGGCGCCCGGTTCTTTTTGTCAAGACCGACCTGTCCGGTGCCCTGAATGA
ACTGCAAGACGAGGCAGCGCGGCTATCGTGGCTGGCCACGACGGGCGTTCCTTGCGCAGCTGTGCTCGAC
GTTGTCACTGAAGCGGGAAGGGACTGGCTGCTATTGGGCGAAGTGCCGGGGCAGGATCTCCTGTCATCTC
ACCTTGCTCCTGCCGAGAAAGTATCCATCATGGCTGATGCAATGCGGCGGCTGCATACGCTTGATCCGGC
TACCTGCCCATTCGACCACCAAGCGAAACATCGCATCGAGCGAGCACGTACTCGGATGGAAGCCGGTCTT
GTCGATCAGGATGATCTGGACGAAGAACATCAGGGGCTCGCGCCAGCCGAACTGTTCGCCAGGCTCAAGG
CGAGCATGCCCGACGGCGAGGATCTCGTCGTGACCCATGGCGATGCCTGCTTGCCGAATATCATGGTGGA
AAATGGCCGCTTTTCTGGATTCATCGACTGTGGCCGGCTGGGTGTGGCGGACCGCTATCAGGACATAGCG
TTGGCTACCCGTGATATTGCTGAAGAACTTGGCGGCGAATGGGCTGACCGCTTCCTCGTGCTTTACGGTA
TCGCCGCTCCCGATTCGCAGCGCATCGCCTTCTATCGCCTTCTTGACGAGTTCTTCTGAGCGGGACTCTG
GGGTTCGAAATGACCGACCAAGCGACGCCCAACCTGCCATCACGAGATTTCGATTCCACCGCCGCCTTCT
ATGAAAGGTTGGGCTTCGGAATCGTTTTCCGGGACGCCGGCTGGATGATCCTCCAGCGCGGGGATCTCAT
GCTGGAGTTCTTCGCCCACCCTAGGGGGAGGCTAACTGAAACACGGAAGGAGACAATACCGGAAGGAACC
CGCGCTATGACGGCAATAAAAAGACAGAATAAAACGCACGGTGTTGGGTCGTTTGTTCATAAACGCGGGG
TTCGGTCCCAGGGCTGGCACTCTGTCGATACCCCACCGAGACCCCATTGGGGCCAATACGCCCGCGTTTC
TTCCTTTTCCCCACCCCACCCCCCAAGTTCGGGTGAAGGCCCAGGGCTCGCAGCCAACGTCGGGGCGGCA
GGCCCTGCCATAGCCTCAGGTTACTCATATATACTTTAGATTGATTTAAAACTTCATTTTTAATTTAAAA
GGATCTAGGTGAAGATCCTTTTTGATAATCTCATGACCAAAATCCCTTAACGTGAGTTTTCGTTCCACTG
AGCGTCAGACCCCGTAGAAAAGATCAAAGGATCTTCTTGAGATCCTTTTTTTCTGCGCGTAATCTGCTGC
TTGCAAACAAAAAAACCACCGCTACCAGCGGTGGTTTGTTTGCCGGATCAAGAGCTACCAACTCTTTTTC
CGAAGGTAACTGGCTTCAGCAGAGCGCAGATACCAAATACTGTTCTTCTAGTGTAGCCGTAGTTAGGCCA
CCACTTCAAGAACTCTGTAGCACCGCCTACATACCTCGCTCTGCTAATCCTGTTACCAGTGGCTGCTGCC
AGTGGCGATAAGTCGTGTCTTACCGGGTTGGACTCAAGACGATAGTTACCGGATAAGGCGCAGCGGTCGG
GCTGAACGGGGGGTTCGTGCACACAGCCCAGCTTGGAGCGAACGACCTACACCGAACTGAGATACCTACA
GCGTGAGCTATGAGAAAGCGCCACGCTTCCCGAAGGGAGAAAGGCGGACAGGTATCCGGTAAGCGGCAGG
GTCGGAACAGGAGAGCGCACGAGGGAGCTTCCAGGGGGAAACGCCTGGTATCTTTATAGTCCTGTCGGGT
TTCGCCACCTCTGACTTGAGCGTCGATTTTTGTGATGCTCGTCAGGGGGGCGGAGCCTATGGAAAAACGC
CAGCAACGCGGCCTTTTTACGGTTCCTGGCCTTTTGCTGGCCTTTTGCTCACATGTTCTTTCCTGCGTTA
TCCCCTGATTCTGTGGATAACCGTATTACCGCCATGCATTAGTTATTAATAGTAATCAATTACGGGGTCA
TTAGTTCATAGCCCATATATGGAGTTCCG
Features (pLannotate 1.2.2; 21 found; start..end, strand, type, name):
      1..304     +  enhancer       CMV enhancer: human cytomegalovirus immediate early enhancer
    305..508     +  promoter       CMV promoter: human cytomegalovirus (CMV) immediate early promoter
    554..572     +  promoter       T3 promoter: promoter for bacteriophage T3 RNA polymerase
    585..608     +  misc_feature   MCS (fragment): pBluescript multiple cloning site
    616..640     +  CDS            3xFLAG (fragment): three tandem FLAG® epitope tags
    682..1728    +  CDS            MCL1 (sequence partly withheld): MCL1_HUMAN - Also known as BCL2L3. Experimental evidence at protein level: Swiss-Prot protein existence level 1. Involved in the regulation of apoptosis versus cell survival, and in the maintenance of viability but not of proliferation. Mediates its effects by interactions with a number of other regulators of apoptosis. Isoform 1 inhibits apoptosis. Isoform 2 promotes apoptosis. From Homo sapiens (Human).
   1744..1791    +  misc_feature   MCS (fragment): pBluescript multiple cloning site
   1831..1849    -  promoter       T7 promoter: promoter for bacteriophage T7 RNA polymerase
   1859..1898    +  CDS            lacZα (fragment): LacZα fragment of β-galactosidase; lacZ fragment
   1908..1963    +  intron         small t intron (fragment): SV40 (simian virus 40) small t antigen intron
   1963..2100    +  CDS            large T antigen (fragment): large T antigen from SV40 (simian virus 40)
   2123..2244    +  polyA_signal   SV40 poly(A) signal: SV40 polyadenylation signal
   2278..2706    -  rep_origin     f1 ori (sequence partly withheld): f1 bacteriophage origin of replication; arrow indicates direction of (+) strand synthesis
   2733..2835    +  promoter       AmpR promoter: bla
   2839..3196    +  promoter       SV40 promoter: SV40 enhancer and early promoter
   3231..4025    +  CDS            NeoR/KanR: aminoglycoside phosphotransferase from Tn5; aph(3')-II (or nptII); confers resistance to neomycin, kanamycin, and G418 (Geneticin®)
   4046..4198    +  CDS            ble (fragment): BLE_KLEPN - Experimental evidence at protein level: Swiss-Prot protein existence level 1. Binding protein with a strong affinity to the bleomycin family of antibiotics. Binds to CL990; an antimitotic-antibiotic compound. From Klebsiella pneumoniae.
   4257..4304    +  polyA_signal   HSV TK poly(A) signal: herpes simplex virus thymidine kinase polyadenylation signal (Cole and Stacy, 1985)
   4395..4411    -  polyA_signal   bGH poly(A) signal (fragment): bovine growth hormone polyadenylation signal
   4633..5221    +  rep_origin     ori: high-copy-number ColE1/pMB1/pBR322/pUC origin of replication
   5336..5395    +  enhancer       CMV enhancer (fragment): human cytomegalovirus immediate early enhancer
