[The description below was written by a language model from this plasmid's Addgene catalogue record and pLannotate feature annotations shown in this document.]
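Description:
pCMV-Flag-hMcl-1 is a mammalian expression plasmid built on the Stratagene pCMV-Tag2A backbone (about 4.3 kb) that carries a roughly 1.1 kb human MCL1 cDNA, giving a sequenced construct of about 5.4 kb. It replicates in E. coli from a high-copy ColE1/pUC-type origin and is selected with kanamycin. The resistance gene is the Tn5 NeoR/KanR aminoglycoside phosphotransferase, placed behind tandem bacterial (bla) and SV40 early promoters and followed by an HSV TK polyadenylation signal. This arrangement lets one gene confer kanamycin resistance in bacteria and G418 resistance in mammalian cells, so stable lines could be selected. An f1 origin is also present for single-stranded DNA production.

The expression cassette uses the human cytomegalovirus immediate early enhancer and promoter to drive an N-terminal Flag epitope supplied by the backbone. The annotation software labels this as a fragment of 3xFLAG, consistent with a single Flag tag. The tag is fused to the MCL1 open reading frame, which was inserted between the BamHI and EcoRV sites, both of which are retained. Transcripts terminate at an SV40 polyadenylation signal. T3 and T7 phage promoters flank the cloning region and could support in vitro transcription or sequencing.

MCL1 is a BCL2-family regulator of apoptosis whose main isoform promotes cell survival. The depositor notes that the insert differs from the NCBI reference by a deletion of E168 and a D173E substitution, attributes this to an outdated reference, and reports that the construct works normally. The record cites no publication or specific application, but the design suits transient or stable overexpression of Flag-tagged Mcl-1, with detection or immunoprecipitation through the epitope tag.
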