Addgene plasmid #25392: pCMV-Flag-hMcl-1
Depositing lab: Roger Davis. Depositing organization: University of Massachusetts, Worcester.
Backbone
  Vector backbone: pCMV-Tag2A
  Backbone manufacturer: Stratagene
  Backbone size w/o insert (bp): 4300
  Vector type: Mammalian Expression
Growth in bacteria
  Bacterial resistance: Kanamycin, 50 μg/mL
  Growth temperature: 37°C
  Growth strain: DH5alpha
  Copy number: High Copy
Gene/Insert
  Gene/Insert name: MCL1
  Species: H. sapiens (human)
  Insert size (bp): 1100
  GenBank ID: NM_021960
  Entrez Gene: MCL1 (a.k.a. BCL2L3, EAT, MCL1-ES, MCL1L, MCL1S, Mcl-1, TM, bcl2-L-3, mcl1/EAT)
  Tag / fusion protein: Flag (N terminal on backbone)
  Cloning method: Restriction Enzyme; 5′ cloning site Bam HI (not destroyed); 3′ cloning site EcoRV (not destroyed)
  Sequencing primers: 5′ CMV Forward
Terms and licenses: Academic/Nonprofit Terms; Industry Terms: Not Available to Industry
Depositor comments: unpublished There are a few mismatches between the sequence provided and the existing NCBI sequence, specifically - E168 deletion and D173E mutation. The construct works fine and the mismatches are probably due to outdated reference sequence in NCBI.
How to cite: pCMV-Flag-hMcl-1 was a gift from Roger Davis (Addgene plasmid # 25392 ; http://n2t.net/addgene:25392 ; RRID:Addgene_25392)
