>Addgene plasmid #25392 | pCMV-Flag-hMcl-1 | depositor partial sequence | sequence record 11850 | Author sequence
GATCCGCTAGCGATTACGCCAAGCTCGAAATTAACCCTCACTAAAGGGAACAAAAGCTGGAGCTCCACCG
CGGTGGCGGCCGCCACCATGGATTACAAGGATGACGACGATAAGGCCCGGGCGGATCCACTAGTCCAGTG
TGGTGGAATTGCCCTTATGTTTGGCCTCAAAAGAAACGCGGTAATCGGACTCAACCTCTACTGTGGGGGG
GCCGGCTTGGGGGCCGGCAGCGGCGGCGCCACCCGCCCGGGAGGGCGACTTTTGGCTACGGAGAAGGAGG
CCTCGGCCCGGCGAGAGATAGGGGGAGGGGAGGCCGGCGCGGTGATTGGCGGAAGCGCCGGCGCAAGCCC
CCCGTCCACCCTCACGCCAGACTCCCGGAGGGTCGCGCGGCCGCCGCCCATTGGCGCCGAGGTCCCCGAC
GTCACCGCGACCCCCGCGAGGCTGCTTTTCTTCGCGCCCACCCGCCGCGCGGCGCCGCTTGAGGAGATGG
AAGCCCCGGCCGCTGACGCCATCATGTCGCCCGAAGAGGAGCTGGACGGGTACGAGCCGGAGCCTCTCGG
GAAGCGGCCGGCTGTCCTGCCGCTGCTGGAGTTGGTCGGGGAATCTGGTAATAACACCAGTACGGACGGG
TCACTACCCTCGACGCCGCCGCCAGCAGAGGAGGAGGACGAG
[459 nt withheld, positions 673-1131]
GGCATCAGGAATGTGCTGCTGGCTTTTGCAGGTGTTGCTGGAGTAGGAGCTGGTTTGGCATATCTAATAA
GATTG
