>Addgene plasmid #25392 | pCMV-Flag-hMcl-1 | addgene partial sequence | sequence record 32126 | 25392 with CMV-F
AGCAGAGCTGGTTTAGTGAACCGTCAGATCCGCTAGCGATTACGCCAAGCTCGAAATTAACCCTCACTAA
AGGGAACAAAAGCTGGAGCTCCACCGCGGTGGCGGCCGCCACCATGGATTACAAGGATGACGACGATAAG
GCCCGGGCGGATCCACTAGTCCAGTGTGGTGGAATTGCCCTTATGTTTGGCCTCAAAAGAAACGCGGTAA
TCGGACTCAACCTCTACTGTGGGGGGGCCGGCTTGGGGGCCGGCAGCGGCGGCGCCACCCGCCCGGGAGG
GCGACTTTTGGCTACGGAGAAGGAGGCCTCGGCCCGGCGAGAGATAGGGGGAGGGGAGGCCGGCGCGGTG
ATTGGCGGAAGCGCCGGCGCAAGCCCCCCGTCCACCCTCACGCCAGACTCCCGGAGGGTCGCGCGGCCGC
CGCCCATTGGCGCCGAGGTCCCCGACGTCACCGCGACCCCCGCGAGGCTGCTTTTCTTCGCGCCCACCCG
CCGCGCGGCGCCGCTTGAGGAGATGGAAGCCCCGGCCGCTGACGCCATCATGTCGCCCGAAGAGGAGCTG
GACGGGTACGAGCCGGAGCCTCTCGGGAAGCGGCCGGCTGTCCTGCCGCTGCTGGAGTTGGTCGGGGAAT
CTGGTAATAACACCAGTACGGACGGGTCACTACCCTCGACGCCGCCGCCAGCAGAGGAGGAGGACGAGTT
GTACCGGCAGTCGCTGGAGATTATCTCTCGGTACCTTC
